>Addgene plasmid #58020 | mTagRFP-T-LaminB1-10 | addgene full sequence | sequence record 314090 | Addgene NGS Result
CGTTACATAACTTACGGTAAATGGCCCGCCTGGCTGACCGCCCAACGACCCCCGCCCATTGACGTCAATA
ATGACGTATGTTCCCATAGTAACGCCAATAGGGACTTTCCATTGACGTCAATGGGTGGAGTATTTACGGT
AAACTGCCCACTTGGCAGTACATCAAGTGTATCATATGCCAAGTACGCCCCCTATTGACGTCAATGACGG
TAAATGGCCCGCCTGGCATTATGCCCAGTACATGACCTTATGGGACTTTCCTACTTGGCAGTACATCTAC
GTATTAGTCATCGCTATTACCATGGTGATGCGGTTTTGGCAGTACATCAATGGGCGTGGATAGCGGTTTG
ACTCACGGGGATTTCCAAGTCTCCACCCCATTGACGTCAATGGGAGTTTGTTTTGGCACCAAAATCAACG
GGACTTTCCAAAATGTCGTAACAACTCCGCCCCATTGACGCAAATGGGCGGTAGGCGTGTACGGTGGGAG
GTCTATATAAGCAGAGCTGGTTTAGTGAACCGTCAGATCCGCTAGCGCTACCGGTCGCCACCATGGTGTC
TAAGGGCGAAGAGCTGATTAAGGAGAACATGCACATGAAGCTGTACATGGAGGGCACCGTGAACAACCAC
CACTTCAAGTGCACATCCGAGGGCGAAGGCAAGCCCTACGAGGGCACCCAGACCATGAGAATCAAGGTGG
TCGAGGGCGGCCCTCTCCCCTTCGCCTTCGACATCCTGGCTACCAGCTTCATGTACGGCAGCAGAACCTT
CATCAACCACACCCAGGGCATCCCCGATTTCTTTAAGCAGTCCTTCCCTGAGGGCTTCACATGGGAGAGA
GTCACCACATACGAAGACGGGGGCGTGCTGACCGCTACCCAGGACACCAGCCTCCAGGACGGCTGCCTCA
TCTACAACGTCAAGATCAGAGGGGTGAACTTCCCATCCAACGGCCCTGTGATGCAGAAGAAAACACTCGG
CTGGGAGGCCAACACCGAGATGCTGTACCCCGCTGACGGCGGCCTGGAAGGCAGAACCGACATGGCCCTG
AAGCTCGTGGGCGGGGGCCACCTGATCTGCAACTTCAAGACCACATACAGATCCAAGAAACCCGCTAAGA
ACCTCAAGATGCCCGGCGTCTACTATGTGGACCACAGACTGGAAAGAATCAAGGAGGCCGACAAAGAGAC
CTACGTCGAGCAGCACGAGGTGGCTGTGGCCAGATACTGCGACCTCCCTAGCAAACTGGGGCACAAACTT
AATGGCATGGACGAGCTGTACAAGTCCGGACTCAGATCTCGAGCTCAAGCTTCGATGGCGACTGCGACCC
CCGTGCCGCCGCGGATGGGCAGCCGCGCTGGCGGCCCCACCACGCCGCTGAGCCCCACGCGCCTGTCGCG
GCTCCAGGAGAAGGAGGAGCTGCGCGAGCTCAATGACCGGCTGGCGGTGTACATCGACAAGGTGCGCAGC
CTGGAGACGGAGAACAGCGCGCTGCAGCTGCAGGTGACGGAGCGCGAGGAGGTGCGCGGCCGTGAGCTCA
CCGGCCTCAAGGCGCTCTACGAGACCGAGCTGGCCGACGCGCGACGCGCGCTCGACGACACGGCCCGCGA
GCGCGCCAAGCTGCAGATCGAGCTGGGCAAGTGCAAGGCGGAACACGACCAGCTGCTCCTCAACTATGCT
AAGAAGGAATCTGATCTTAATGGCGCCCAGATCAAGCTTCGAGAATATGAAGCAGCACTCAATTCGAAAG
ATGCAGCTCTTGCTACTGCACTTGGTGACAAAAAAAGTTTAGAGGGAGATTTGGAGGATCTGAAGGATCA
GATTGCCCAGTTGGAAGCCTCCTTAGCTGCAGCCAAAAAACAGTTAGCAGATGAAACTTTACTTAAAGTA
GATTTGGAGAATCGTTGTCAGAGCCTTACTGAGGACTTGGAGTTTCGCAAAAGCATGTATGAAGAGGAGA
TTAACGAGACCAGAAGGAAGCATGAAACGCGCTTGGTAGAGGTGGATTCTGGGCGTCAAATTGAGTATGA
GTACAAGCTGGCGCAAGCCCTTCATGAGATGAGAGAGCAACATGATGCCCAAGTGAGGCTGTATAAGGAG
GAGCTGGAGCAGACTTACCATGCCAAACTTGAGAATGCCAGACTGTCATCAGAGATGAATACTTCTACTG
TCAACAGTGCCAGGGAAGAACTGATGGAAAGCCGCATGAGAATTGAGAGCCTTTCATCCCAGCTTTCTAA
TCTACAGAAAGAGTCTAGAGCATGTTTGGAAAGGATTCAAGAATTAGAGGACTTGCTTGCTAAAGAAAAA
GACAACTCTCGTCGCATGCTGACAGACAAAGAGAGAGAGATGGCGGAAATAAGGGATCAAATGCAGCAAC
AGCTGAATGACTATGAACAGCTTCTTGATGTAAAGTTAGCCCTGGACATGGAAATCAGTGCTTACAGGAA
ACTCTTAGAAGGCGAAGAAGAGAGGTTGAAGCTGTCTCCAAGCCCTTCTTCCCGTGTGACAGTATCCCGA
GCATCCTCAAGTCGTAGTGTACGTACAACTAGAGGAAAGCGGAAGAGGGTTGATGTGGAAGAATCAGAGG
CGAGTAGTAGTGTTAGCATCTCTCATTCCGCCTCAGCCACTGGAAATGTTTGCATCGAAGAAATTGATGT
TGATGGGAAATTTATCCGCTTGAAGAACACTTCTGAACAGGATCAACCAATGGGAGGCTGGGAGATGATC
AGAAAAATTGGAGACACATCAGTCAGTTATAAATATACCTCAAGATATGTGCTGAAGGCAGGCCAGACTG
TTACAATTTGGGCTGCAAACGCTGGTGTCACAGCCAGCCCCCCAACTGACCTCATCTGGAAGAACCAGAA
CTCGTGGGGCACTGGCGAAGATGTGAAGGTTATATTGAAAAATTCTCAGGGAGAGGAGGTTGCTCAAAGA
AGTACAGTCTTTAAAACAACCATACCTGAAGAAGAGGAGGAGGAGGAAGAAGCAGCTGGAGTGGTTGTTG
AGGAAGAACTTTTCCACCAGCAGGGAACCCCAAGAGCATCCAATAGAAGCTGTGCAATTATGTAGGGATC
CACCGGATCTAGATAACTGATCATAATCAGCCATACCACATTTGTAGAGGTTTTACTTGCTTTAAAAAAC
CTCCCACACCTCCCCCTGAACCTGAAACATAAAATGAATGCAATTGTTGTTGTTAACTTGTTTATTGCAG
CTTATAATGGTTACAAATAAAGCAATAGCATCACAAATTTCACAAATAAAGCATTTTTTTCACTGCATTC
TAGTTGTGGTTTGTCCAAACTCATCAATGTATCTTAACGCGTAAATTGTAAGCGTTAATATTTTGTTAAA
ATTCGCGTTAAATTTTTGTTAAATCAGCTCATTTTTTAACCAATAGGCCGAAATCGGCAAAATCCCTTAT
AAATCAAAAGAATAGACCGAGATAGGGT
[37 nt withheld, positions 3459-3495]
AAAGAACGTGGACTCCAACGTCAAAGG
[49 nt withheld, positions 3523-3571]
T
[91 nt withheld, positions 3573-3663]
G
[124 nt withheld, positions 3665-3788]
CAGGTGGCACTTTTCGGGGAAATGTGCGCGGAACCCCTATTTGTTTATTTTTCTAAATACATTCAAATAT
GTATCCGCTCATGAGACAATAACCCTGATAAATGCTTCAATAATATTGAAAAAGGAAGAGTCCTGAGGCG
GAAAGAACCAGCTGTGGAATGTGTGTCAGTTAGGGTGTGGAAAGTCCCCAGGCTCCCCAGCAGGCAGAAG
TATGCAAAGCATGCATCTCAATTAGTCAGCAACCAGGTGTGGAAAGTCCCCAGGCTCCCCAGCAGGCAGA
AGTATGCAAAGCATGCATCTCAATTAGTCAGCAACCATAGTCCCGCCCCTAACTCCGCCCATCCCGCCCC
TAACTCCGCCCAGTTCCGCCCATTCTCCGCCCCATGGCTGACTAATTTTTTTTATTTATGCAGAGGCCGA
GGCCGCCTCGGCCTCTGAGCTATTCCAGAAGTAGTGAGGAGGCTTTTTTGGAGGCCTAGGCTTTTGCAAA
GATCGATCAAGAGACAGGATGAGGATCGTTTCGCATGATTGAACAAGATGGATTGCACGCAGGTTCTCCG
GCCGCTTGGGTGGAGAGGCTATTCGGCTATGACTGGGCACAACAGACAATCGGCTGCTCTGATGCCGCCG
TGTTCCGGCTGTCAGCGCAGGGGCGCCCGGTTCTTTTTGTCAAGACCGACCTGTCCGGTGCCCTGAATGA
ACTGCAAGACGAGGCAGCGCGGCTATCGTGGCTGGCCACGACGGGCGTTCCTTGCGCAGCTGTGCTCGAC
GTTGTCACTGAAGCGGGAAGGGACTGGCTGCTATTGGGCGAAGTGCCGGGGCAGGATCTCCTGTCATCTC
ACCTTGCTCCTGCCGAGAAAGTATCCATCATGGCTGATGCAATGCGGCGGCTGCATACGCTTGATCCGGC
TACCTGCCCATTCGACCACCAAGCGAAACATCGCATCGAGCGAGCACGTACTCGGATGGAAGCCGGTCTT
GTCGATCAGGATGATCTGGACGAAGAGCATCAGGGGCTCGCGCCAGCCGAACTGTTCGCCAGGCTCAAGG
CGAGCATGCCCGACGGCGAGGATCTCGTCGTGACCCATGGCGATGCCTGCTTGCCGAATATCATGGTGGA
AAATGGCCGCTTTTCTGGATTCATCGACTGTGGCCGGCTGGGTGTGGCGGACCGCTATCAGGACATAGCG
TTGGCTACCCGTGATATTGCTGAAGAGCTTGGCGGCGAATGGGCTGACCGCTTCCTCGTGCTTTACGGTA
TCGCCGCTCCCGATTCGCAGCGCATCGCCTTCTATCGCCTTCTTGACGAGTTCTTCTGAGCGGGACTCTG
GGGTTCGAAATGACCGACCAAGCGACGCCCAACCTGCCATCACGAGATTTCGATTCCACCGCCGCCTTCT
ATGAAAGGTTGGGCTTCGGAATCGTTTTCCGGGACGCCGGCTGGATGATCCTCCAGCGCGGGGATCTCAT
GCTGGAGTTCTTCGCCCACCCTAGGGGGAGGCTAACTGAAACACGGAAGGAGACAATACCGGAAGGAACC
CGCGCTATGACGGCAATAAAAAGACAGAATAAAACGCACGGTGTTGGGTCGTTTGTTCATAAACGCGGGG
TTCGGTCCCAGGGCTGGCACTCTGTCGATACCCCACCGAGACCCCATTGGGGCCAATACGCCCGCGTTTC
TTCCTTTTCCCCACCCCACCCCCCAAGTTCGGGTGAAGGCCCAGGGCTCGCAGCCAACGTCGGGGCGGCA
GGCCCTGCCATAGCCTCAGGTTACTCATATATACTTTAGATTGATTTAAAACTTCATTTTTAATTTAAAA
GGATCTAGGTGAAGATCCTTTTTGATAATCTCATGACCAAAATCCCTTAACGTGAGTTTTCGTTCCACTG
AGCGTCAGACCCCGTAGAAAAGATCAAAGGATCTTCTTGAGATCCTTTTTTTCTGCGCGTAATCTGCTGC
TTGCAAACAAAAAAACCACCGCTACCAGCGGTGGTTTGTTTGCCGGATCAAGAGCTACCAACTCTTTTTC
CGAAGGTAACTGGCTTCAGCAGAGCGCAGATACCAAATACTGTTCTTCTAGTGTAGCCGTAGTTAGGCCA
CCACTTCAAGAACTCTGTAGCACCGCCTACATACCTCGCTCTGCTAATCCTGTTACCAGTGGCTGCTGCC
AGTGGCGATAAGTCGTGTCTTACCGGGTTGGACTCAAGACGATAGTTACCGGATAAGGCGCAGCGGTCGG
GCTGAACGGGGGGTTCGTGCACACAGCCCAGCTTGGAGCGAACGACCTACACCGAACTGAGATACCTACA
GCGTGAGCTATGAGAAAGCGCCACGCTTCCCGAAGGGAGAAAGGCGGACAGGTATCCGGTAAGCGGCAGG
GTCGGAACAGGAGAGCGCACGAGGGAGCTTCCAGGGGGAAACGCCTGGTATCTTTATAGTCCTGTCGGGT
TTCGCCACCTCTGACTTGAGCGTCGATTTTTGTGATGCTCGTCAGGGGGGCGGAGCCTATGGAAAAACGC
CAGCAACGCGGCCTTTTTACGGTTCCTGGCCTTTTGCTGGCCTTTTGCTCACATGTTCTTTCCTGCGTTA
TCCCCTGATTCTGTGGATAACCGTATTACCGCCATGCATTAGTTATTAATAGTAATCAATTACGGGGTCA
TTAGTTCATAGCCCATATATGGAGTTCCG
Features (pLannotate 1.2.2; 16 found; start..end, strand, type, name):
      1..304     +  enhancer       CMV enhancer: human cytomegalovirus immediate early enhancer
    305..508     +  promoter       CMV promoter: human cytomegalovirus (CMV) immediate early promoter
    553..1284    +  CDS            TagRFP-T: TagRFP-T is a basic (constitutively fluorescent) red fluorescent protein published in 2008, derived from Entacmaea quadricolor. It has low acid sensitivity.
   1285..1315    +  misc_feature   MCS (fragment): multiple cloning site
   1315..3072    +  CDS            LMNB1: LMNB1_HUMAN - Also known as LMN2, LMNB. Experimental evidence at protein level: Swiss-Prot protein existence level 1. Lamins are components of the nuclear lamina, a fibrous layer on the nucleoplasmic side of the inner nuclear membrane, which is thought to provide a framework for the nuclear envelope and may also interact with chromatin. From Homo sapiens (Human).
   3098..3182    +  CDS            large T antigen (fragment): large T antigen from SV40 (simian virus 40)
   3205..3326    +  polyA_signal   SV40 poly(A) signal: SV40 polyadenylation signal
   3360..3788    -  rep_origin     f1 ori (sequence partly withheld): f1 bacteriophage origin of replication; arrow indicates direction of (+) strand synthesis
   3815..3919    +  promoter       AmpR promoter: bla
   3921..4278    +  promoter       SV40 promoter: SV40 enhancer and early promoter
   4313..5107    +  CDS            NeoR/KanR: aminoglycoside phosphotransferase from Tn5; aph(3')-II (or nptII); confers resistance to neomycin, kanamycin, and G418 (Geneticin®)
   5128..5280    +  CDS            ble (fragment): BLE_KLEPN - Experimental evidence at protein level: Swiss-Prot protein existence level 1. Binding protein with a strong affinity to the bleomycin family of antibiotics. Binds to CL990; an antimitotic-antibiotic compound. From Klebsiella pneumoniae.
   5339..5386    +  polyA_signal   HSV TK poly(A) signal: herpes simplex virus thymidine kinase polyadenylation signal (Cole and Stacy, 1985)
   5477..5493    -  polyA_signal   bGH poly(A) signal (fragment): bovine growth hormone polyadenylation signal
   5715..6303    +  rep_origin     ori: high-copy-number ColE1/pMB1/pBR322/pUC origin of replication
   6418..6477    +  enhancer       CMV enhancer (fragment): human cytomegalovirus immediate early enhancer
