[The description below was written by a language model from this plasmid's Addgene catalogue record and pLannotate feature annotations shown in this document.]
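Description:
mTagRFP-T-LaminB1-10 is a mammalian expression plasmid that produces human lamin B1 (LMNB1) fused to the red fluorescent protein TagRFP-T, for visualising the nuclear envelope in cells. It is built on an mTagRFP cloning backbone of the C1 type. The feature table shows the CMV immediate-early enhancer and promoter driving the TagRFP-T coding sequence, followed by a short remnant of the multiple cloning site that acts as a linker. The LMNB1 open reading frame comes next, so the fluorescent protein sits at the N-terminus of lamin B1. This leaves the lamin C-terminus free, which matters because that end carries the signals needed for processing and targeting of lamins to the inner nuclear membrane. An SV40 polyadenylation signal terminates the transcript. The small "large T antigen" fragment annotated just upstream of it is probably part of the SV40-derived terminator region rather than an expressed element.

The plasmid replicates at high copy in E. coli through a ColE1/pUC-type origin and also carries an f1 origin. A single Tn5 aminoglycoside phosphotransferase gene (NeoR/KanR) serves both hosts. A bacterial promoter gives kanamycin resistance in E. coli, while the SV40 enhancer and early promoter, with an HSV TK polyadenylation signal, allow G418 selection of stably transfected mammalian cells. The short ble and bGH poly(A) fragments appear to be backbone remnants.

The fusion protein incorporates into the nuclear lamina and gives red fluorescence, with recorded excitation at 555 nm and emission at 584 nm. The construct is used as a nuclear envelope localisation marker in fluorescence imaging. TagRFP-T is a variant from work on improving the photostability of monomeric orange and red fluorescent proteins.
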