Addgene plasmid #58020: mTagRFP-T-LaminB1-10
Purpose: Localization: Nuclear Envelope, Excitation: 555, Emission: 584
Depositing lab: Michael Davidson. Depositing organization: Florida State University, Tallahassee. Publication: Improving the photostability of bright monomeric orange and red fluorescent proteins. Shaner NC, Lin MZ, McKeown MR, Steinbach PA, Hazelwood KL, Davidson MW, Tsien RY. Nat Methods. 2008 Jun;5(6):545-51. doi: 10.1038/nmeth.1209. Epub 2008 May 4. PubMed 18454154.
Backbone
  Vector backbone: mTagRFP
  Backbone size w/o insert (bp): 4750
  Vector type: Mammalian Expression
  Selectable markers: Neomycin (select with G418)
Growth in bacteria
  Bacterial resistance: Kanamycin, 50 μg/mL
  Growth temperature: 37°C
  Growth strain: DH5alpha
  Copy number: High Copy
Gene/Insert
  Gene/Insert name: LaminB1 (alt name: NM_005573.2)
  Species: H. sapiens (human)
  Entrez Gene: LMNB1 (a.k.a. ADLD, LMN, LMN2, LMNB, MCPH26)
  Promoter: CMV
  Tag / fusion protein: mTagRFP
  Cloning method: Unknown
  Sequencing primers: 5′ CMV-F; 3′ SV40pA-R
Terms and licenses: Academic/Nonprofit Terms; Industry Terms
Depositor comments: . Excitation = 555; Emission = 584
How to cite: mTagRFP-T-LaminB1-10 was a gift from Michael Davidson (Addgene plasmid # 58020 ; http://n2t.net/addgene:58020 ; RRID:Addgene_58020)
